>Addgene plasmid #123832 | MTK4a_019 | addgene full sequence | sequence record 249779 | Addgene NGS Result
GTGAGTTTTCGTTCCACTGAGCGTCAGACCCCGTAGAAAAGATCAAAGGATCTTCTTGAGATCCTTTTTT
TCTGCGCGTAATCTGCTGCTTGCAAACAAAAAAACCACCGCTACCAGCGGTGGTTTGTTTGCCGGATCAA
GAGCTACCAACTCTTTTTCCGAAGGTAACTGGCTTCAGCAGAGCGCAGATACCAAATACTGTTCTTCTAG
TGTAGCCGTAGTTAGGCCACCACTTCAAGAACTCTGTAGCACCGCCTACATACCTCGCTCTGCTAATCCT
GTTACCAGTGGCTGCTGCCAGTGGCGATAAGTCGTGTCTTACCGGGTTGGACTCAAGACGATAGTTACCG
GATAAGGCGCAGCGGTCGGGCTGAACGGGGGGTTCGTGCACACAGCCCAGCTTGGAGCGAACGACCTACA
CCGAACTGAGATACCTACAGCGTGAGCTATGAGAAAGCGCCACGCTTCCCGAAGGGAGAAAGGCGGACAG
GTATCCGGTAAGCGGCAGGGTCGGAACAGGAGAGCGCACGAGGGAGCTTCCAGGGGGAAACGCCTGGTAT
CTTTATAGTCCTGTCGGGTTTCGCCACCTCTGACTTGAGCGTCGATTTTTGTGATGCTCGTCAGGGGGGC
GGAGCCTATGGAAAAACGCCAGCAACGCGGCCTTTTTACGGTTCCTGGCCTTTTGCTGGCCTTTTGCTCA
CATGTTCTTTCCTGCGTTATCCCCTGATTCTGTGGATAACCGTAGTCGGTCTCAATCCCATGGCTTCCCG
CCGGAGGTGGAGGAGCAGGATGATGGCACGCTGCCCATGTCTTGTGCCCAGGAGAGCGGGATGGACCGTC
ACCCTGCAGCCTGTGCTTCTGCTAGGATCAATGTGTAACTCGAGTGGCTGAGACCAGACCAATAAAAAAC
GCCCGGCGGCAACCGAGCGTTCTGAACAAATCCAGATGGAGTTCTGAGGTCATTACTGGATCTATCAACA
GGAGTCCAAGCGAGCTCGATATCAAATTACGCCCCGCCCTGCCACTCATCGCAGTACTGTTGTAATTCAT
TAAGCATTCTGCCGACATGGAAGCCATCACAAACGGCATGATGAACCTGAATCGCCAGCGGCATCAGCAC
CTTGTCGCCTTGCGTATAATATTTGCCCATGGTGAAAACGGGGGCGAAGAAGTTGTCCATATTGGCCACG
TTTAAATCAAAACTGGTGAAACTCACCCAGGGATTGGCTGAAACGAAAAACATATTCTCAATAAACCCTT
TAGGGAAATAGGCCAGGTTTTCACCGTAACACGCCACATCTTGCGAATATATGTGTAGAAACTGCCGGAA
ATCGTCGTGGTATTCACTCCAGAGCGATGAAAACGTTTCAGTTTGCTCATGGAAAACGGTGTAACAAGGG
TGAACACTATCCCATATCACCAGCTCACCGTCTTTCATTGCCATACGAAATTCCGGATGAGCATTCATCA
GGCGGGCAAGAATGTGAATAAAGGCCGGATAAAACTTGTGCTTATTTTTCTTTACGGTCTTTAAAAAGGC
CGTAATATCCAGCTGAACGGTCTGGTTATAGGTACATTGAGCAACTGACTGAAATGCCTCAAAATGTTCT
TTACGATGCCATTGGGATATATCAACGGTGGTATATCCAGTGATTTTTTTCTCCATTTTAGCTTCCTTAG
CTCCTGAAAATCTCGATAACTCAAAAAATACGCCCGGTAGTGATCTTATTTCATTATGGTGAAAGTTGGA
ACCTCTTACGTGCCCGATCAATCATGACCAAAATCCCTTAAC
Features (pLannotate 1.2.2; 5 found; start..end, strand, type, name):
     56..644     +  rep_origin     ori: high-copy-number ColE1/pMB1/pBR322/pUC origin of replication
    758..877     +  CDS            d2EYFP (fragment): EYFP destabilized by residues 422-461 of mouse ornithine decarboxylase, giving an in vivo half-life of ~2 hours mammalian codon-optimized
    902..936     -  terminator     lambda t0 terminator: minimal transcription terminator from phage lambda (Scholtissek and Grosse, 1987)
   1010..1666    -  CDS            cat: CAT_ECOLX - Experimental evidence at protein level: Swiss-Prot protein existence level 1. This enzyme is an effector of chloramphenicol resistance in bacteria. From Escherichia coli. This protein is used as a marker in many commonly used cloning vectors, such as pACYC184.
   1667..1764    -  promoter       cat promoter: promoter of the E. coli cat gene encoding chloramphenicol acetyltransferase
