[The description below was written by a language model from this plasmid's Addgene catalogue record and pLannotate feature annotations shown in this document.]
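Description:
MTK4a_019 is a small part-storage plasmid (about 1.8 kb) from the Mammalian Toolkit (MTK), a modular hierarchical cloning system for assembling genetic circuits for mammalian cells. It is built on the MTK0_027 part-entry backbone, which consists of little more than a high-copy ColE1/pUC-type origin of replication and a chloramphenicol acetyltransferase (cat) gene with its native promoter, followed by a lambda t0 terminator. It is therefore propagated in E. coli under chloramphenicol selection. Although catalogued as a mammalian expression vector, the plasmid carries no mammalian promoter, polyadenylation signal or selection marker of its own. It serves as a donor of a single coding part rather than as an expression construct.

The payload is a synthetic d2 PEST tag, inserted through BsmBI sites that were destroyed during cloning. The feature annotation detects it as a roughly 120 bp fragment matching the destabilizing portion of d2EYFP, namely residues 422–461 of mouse ornithine decarboxylase. No fluorescent protein sequence is present, and the "d2EYFP" label reflects only this shared degradation domain. PEST sequences of this kind promote rapid proteasomal turnover, and in the d2 reporter context give an in vivo half-life of about two hours. As a Type 4a part, the position reserved for C-terminal coding sequences in the MTK scheme, the tag is designed to be fused in frame downstream of a coding-sequence part when transcriptional units are assembled. This lets users build destabilized reporters or short-lived proteins, which are useful for following dynamic changes in gene expression in engineered circuits.
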