Addgene plasmid #123832: MTK4a_019
Purpose: Encodes the d2 PEST tag as a Type 4a part to be used in the MTK system
Depositing lab: Hana El-Samad. Depositing organization: University of California, San Francisco (UCSF). Publication: A Toolkit for Rapid Modular Construction of Biological Circuits in Mammalian Cells. Fonseca JP, Bonny AR, Kumar GR, Ng AH, Town J, Wu QC, Aslankoohi E, Chen SY, Dods G, Harrigan P, Osimiri LC, Kistler AL, El-Samad H. ACS Synth Biol. 2019 Nov 15;8(11):2593-2606. doi: 10.1021/acssynbio.9b00322. Epub 2019 Nov 5. PubMed 31686495.
Backbone
  Vector backbone: MTK0_027
  Vector type: Mammalian Expression
Growth in bacteria
  Bacterial resistance: Chloramphenicol, 25 μg/mL
  Growth temperature: 37°C
  Growth strain: DH5alpha
  Copy number: Unknown
Gene/Insert
  Gene/Insert name: d2PEST tag
  Species: Synthetic
  Cloning method: Restriction Enzyme; 5′ cloning site BsmBI (destroyed during cloning); 3′ cloning site BsmBI (destroyed during cloning)
Terms and licenses: Academic/Nonprofit Terms; Industry Terms: Not Available to Industry
Depositor comments: Type 4a parts are used for C-terminal coding sequences in the MTK system Please visit https://www.biorxiv.org/content/10.1101/506188v2 for BioRxiv preprint
How to cite: MTK4a_019 was a gift from Hana El-Samad (Addgene plasmid # 123832 ; http://n2t.net/addgene:123832 ; RRID:Addgene_123832)
